Addgene plasmid #24588: pLD-puro-CcVA
Depositing lab: Jason Moffat. Depositing organization: University of Toronto. Publication: A lentiviral-based functional proteomics approach identifies chromatin remodelling complexes important for the induction of pluripotency. Mak AB, Ni Z, Hewel JA, Chen GI, Zhong G, Karamboulas K, Blakely K, Smiley S, Marcon E, Roudeva D, Li J, Olsen JB, Punna T, Isserlin R, Chetyrkin S, Gingras AC, Emili A, Greenblatt J, Moffat J. Mol Cell Proteomics. 2010 May;9(5):811-23. 10.1074/mcp.M000002-MCP201 PubMed 20305087.
Backbone
  Vector backbone: pLKO.1
  Vector type: Mammalian Expression, Lentiviral
  Selectable markers: Puromycin
Growth in bacteria
  Bacterial resistance: Chloramphenicol and Ampicillin, 25 & 100 μg/mL
  Growth temperature: 30°C
  Growth strain: ccdB Survival
  Growth instructions: DB3.1 or ccdB resistance strain. We do not allow E. coli harbouring this plasmid to grow to saturation (no longer than 14 hours). We prefer to grow it at 30C and 180RPM of shaking when applicable.
  Copy number: Low Copy
Gene/Insert
  Gene/Insert name: Gateway(TM) cassette
  Insert size (bp): 1705
  Tag / fusion protein: VA (C terminal on insert)
  Cloning method: Gateway Cloning; 5′ cloning site attR1 (destroyed during cloning); 3′ cloning site attR2 (destroyed during cloning)
  Sequencing primers: 5′ CMV Forward
Terms and licenses: Academic/Nonprofit Terms; Industry Terms: Not Available to Industry
Depositor comments: The CMV promoter from the pLJM1 vector (Addgene) was PCR amplified and cloned into pLD-puro-EcVA using NdeI/MluI to generate pLD-puro-CcVA. pLD-puro-EcVA (pLD-puromycin resistance- EF1alpha, C-terminal VA tag) was generated as described in the paper from pLKO.1 VA tag= versatile affinity tag, 3XFlag+2XTev+6XHis+2XStrepIII
How to cite: pLD-puro-CcVA was a gift from Jason Moffat (Addgene plasmid # 24588 ; http://n2t.net/addgene:24588 ; RRID:Addgene_24588)
