[The description below was written by a language model from this plasmid's Addgene catalogue record and pLannotate feature annotations shown in this document.]
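Description:
pLD-puro-CcVA is a Gateway destination vector for lentiviral expression of C-terminally tagged proteins in mammalian cells, built on the pLKO.1 backbone. It is a self-inactivating HIV-1-based transfer vector. An RSV promoter fused to a truncated 5' LTR drives genomic RNA production, followed by the Ψ packaging signal, a gag fragment, the RRE for Rev-dependent nuclear export, a cPPT/CTS element and a ΔU3 3' LTR. In bacteria it replicates from a ColE1/pUC-type origin (the catalogue entry nonetheless lists it as low copy) and carries ampicillin resistance in the backbone, along with an f1 origin. Because the unrecombined Gateway cassette encodes the CcdB toxin, the plasmid must be maintained in a ccdB-tolerant strain, with chloramphenicol resistance from the cassette providing a second selection.

The expression unit consists of a CMV promoter with a partial CMV enhancer, placed next to a residual fragment of the pLKO.1 U6 promoter. According to the depositor, the CMV promoter replaced the EF1α promoter of the parental pLD-puro-EcVA. Downstream lies the attR1–CmR–ccdB–attR2 cassette, followed by the versatile affinity (VA) tag. The depositor describes this tag as 3xFLAG, two TEV cleavage sites, 6xHis and two Strep-tag III units, and the annotation detects the FLAG, His and Strep elements. An LR reaction with an entry clone swaps the cassette for an open reading frame, which is then expressed fused to the VA tag at its C terminus. A separate hPGK promoter–puromycin resistance cassette allows selection of transduced cells. The associated publication applies the system to lentiviral functional proteomics, consistent with stable expression of tagged baits for tandem affinity purification of protein complexes.
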