Features (pLannotate 1.2.2; 37 found; start..end, strand, type, name):
    200..788     -  rep_origin     ori: high-copy-number ColE1/pMB1/pBR322/pUC origin of replication
    959..1819    -  CDS            AmpR: β-lactamase; bla; confers resistance to ampicillin, carbenicillin, and related antibiotics
   1820..1924    -  promoter       AmpR promoter: bla
   1977..2405    -  rep_origin     f1 ori (sequence partly withheld): f1 bacteriophage origin of replication; arrow indicates direction of (+) strand synthesis
   2410..2565    -  CDS            lacZα (fragment): LacZα fragment of β-galactosidase; lacZ fragment
   2573..2591    +  promoter       T7 promoter: promoter for bacteriophage T7 RNA polymerase
   2612..2747    -  rep_origin     SV40 ori: SV40 origin of replication
   2787..2908    -  polyA_signal   SV40 poly(A) signal: SV40 polyadenylation signal
   2980..3213    -  LTR            3' LTR (ΔU3): self-inactivating 3' long terminal repeat (LTR) from HIV-1
   3215..3298    -  CDS            nef (fragment): NEF_HV1Z2 - Experimental evidence at protein level: Swiss-Prot protein existence level 1. Extracellular Nef protein targets CD4(+) T-lymphocytes for apoptosis by interacting with CXCR4 surface receptors. From Human immunodeficiency virus type 1 group M subtype D (isolate Z2/CDC-Z34) (HIV-1).
   3341..3940    -  CDS            PuroR: puromycin N-acetyltransferase; pac from Streptomyces alboniger; confers resistance to puromycin
   3962..4472    -  promoter       hPGK promoter: human phosphoglycerate kinase 1 promoter
   4521..4638    -  misc_feature   cPPT/CTS: central polypurine tract and central termination sequence of HIV-1
   4686..4751    -  CDS            3xFLAG: three tandem FLAG® epitope tags, followed by an enterokinase cleavage site
   4826..4844    -  CDS            7xHis (fragment): 6xHis affinity tag
   4861..4880    -  CDS            Strep-Tag II (fragment): peptide that binds Strep-Tactin®, an engineered form of streptavidin
   5020..5144    +  protein_bind   attR2: mutant version of attR; recombination site for the Gateway® LR reaction LR Clonase™
   5188..5490    -  CDS            ccdB: CCDB_ECOLI - Also known as G, letB, letD. Experimental evidence at protein level: Swiss-Prot protein existence level 1. Toxic component of a type II toxin-antitoxin (TA) system, functioning in plasmid maintainence. Responsible for the post- segregational killing (PSK) of plasmid-free cells, also referred to as a plasmid addiction system. Half-life of over 2 hours. Cell killing by CcdB is accompanied by filamentation, defects in chromosome and plasmid segregation, defects in cell division, formation of anucleate cells, decreased DNA synthesis and plasmid loss. Interferes with the activity of DN
   5495..5653    -  CDS            ccdA (fragment): CCDA_ECO57 - Also known as H, letA. Experimental evidence at protein level: Swiss-Prot protein existence level 1. Antitoxin component of a type II toxin-antitoxin (TA) system which inhibits the post-segregational killing (PSK) of plasmid-free cells, also referred to as a plasmid addiction system. Binds to and blocks the activity of CcdB; will also remove bound CcdB protein from the CcdB-GyrA complex by forming a CcdA-CcdB complex, a process termed rejuvenation. Functions as a transcriptional corepressor for the ccdAB operon, repression also requires CcdB (By similarity). From Escherichia coli
   5832..6491    -  CDS            CmR: chloramphenicol acetyltransferase; cat; confers resistance to chloramphenicol
   6492..6521    -  promoter       cat promoter (fragment): promoter of the E. coli cat gene encoding chloramphenicol acetyltransferase
   6545..6575    -  promoter       lac UV5 promoter: E. coli lac promoter with an "up" mutation
   6600..6724    -  protein_bind   attR1: mutant version of attR; recombination site for the Gateway® LR reaction LR Clonase™
   6776..6979    -  promoter       CMV promoter: human cytomegalovirus (CMV) immediate early promoter
   6980..7114    -  enhancer       CMV enhancer (fragment): human cytomegalovirus immediate early enhancer; contains an 18-bp deletion relative to the standard CMV enhancer
   7105..7288    -  promoter       U6 promoter (fragment): RNA polymerase III promoter for human U6 snRNA
   7338..7438    -  CDS            Rev (fragment): human immunodeficiency virus 1 (HIV-1) Rev protein; rev; enhances nuclear export of unspliced and incompletely spliced viral mRNAs
   7815..8048    -  misc_feature   RRE: The Rev response element (RRE) of HIV-1 allows for Rev-dependent mRNA export from the nucleus to the cytoplasm.
   8194..8557    -  CDS            HIV-1 gag (fragment): gag protein from human immunodeficiency virus 1; gag
   8541..8666    -  misc_feature   HIV-1 Ψ: packaging signal of human immunodeficiency virus type 1
   8713..8893    -  LTR            5' LTR (truncated): truncated 5' long terminal repeat (LTR) from HIV-1
   8894..9120    -  promoter       RSV promoter: Rous sarcoma virus enhancer/promoter
   9148..9166    -  promoter       T3 promoter: promoter for bacteriophage T3 RNA polymerase
   9211..9227    -  protein_bind   lac operator: The lac repressor binds to the lac operator to inhibit transcription in E. coli. This inhibition can be relieved by adding lactose or isopropyl-β-D-thiogalactopyranoside (IPTG). lac repressor encoded by lacI
   9235..9265    -  promoter       lac promoter: promoter for the E. coli lac operon
   9280..9301    -  protein_bind   CAP binding site: CAP binding activates transcription in the presence of cAMP. E. coli catabolite activator protein
   9314..17      -  CDS            lacI (fragment) (across the origin): lac repressor; lacI; The lac repressor binds to the lac operator to inhibit transcription in E. coli. This inhibition can be relieved by adding lactose or isopropyl-β-D-thiogalactopyranoside (IPTG).
>Addgene plasmid #24588 | pLD-puro-CcVA | addgene full sequence | sequence record 221992 | Addgene NGS Result
GTTTGCGTATTGGGCGCTCTTCCGCTTCCTCGCTCACTGACTCGCTGCGCTCGGTCGTTCGGCTGCGGCG
AGCGGTATCAGCTCACTCAAAGGCGGTAATACGGTTATCCACAGAATCAGGGGATAACGCAGGAAAGAAC
ATGTGAGCAAAAGGCCAGCAAAAGGCCAGGAACCGTAAAAAGGCCGCGTTGCTGGCGTTTTTCCATAGGC
TCCGCCCCCCTGACGAGCATCACAAAAATCGACGCTCAAGTCAGAGGTGGCGAAACCCGACAGGACTATA
AAGATACCAGGCGTTTCCCCCTGGAAGCTCCCTCGTGCGCTCTCCTGTTCCGACCCTGCCGCTTACCGGA
TACCTGTCCGCCTTTCTCCCTTCGGGAAGCGTGGCGCTTTCTCATAGCTCACGCTGTAGGTATCTCAGTT
CGGTGTAGGTCGTTCGCTCCAAGCTGGGCTGTGTGCACGAACCCCCCGTTCAGCCCGACCGCTGCGCCTT
ATCCGGTAACTATCGTCTTGAGTCCAACCCGGTAAGACACGACTTATCGCCACTGGCAGCAGCCACTGGT
AACAGGATTAGCAGAGCGAGGTATGTAGGCGGTGCTACAGAGTTCTTGAAGTGGTGGCCTAACTACGGCT
ACACTAGAAGAACAGTATTTGGTATCTGCGCTCTGCTGAAGCCAGTTACCTTCGGAAAAAGAGTTGGTAG
CTCTTGATCCGGCAAACAAACCACCGCTGGTAGCGGTGGTTTTTTTGTTTGCAAGCAGCAGATTACGCGC
AGAAAAAAAGGATCTCAAGAAGATCCTTTGATCTTTTCTACGGGGTCTGACGCTCAGTGGAACGAAAACT
CACGTTAAGGGATTTTGGTCATGAGATTATCAAAAAGGATCTTCACCTAGATCCTTTTAAATTAAAAATG
AAGTTTTAAATCAATCTAAAGTATATATGAGTAAACTTGGTCTGACAGTTACCAATGCTTAATCAGTGAG
GCACCTATCTCAGCGATCTGTCTATTTCGTTCATCCATAGTTGCCTGACTCCCCGTCGTGTAGATAACTA
CGATACGGGAGGGCTTACCATCTGGCCCCAGTGCTGCAATGATACCGCGAGACCCACGCTCACCGGCTCC
AGATTTATCAGCAATAAACCAGCCAGCCGGAAGGGCCGAGCGCAGAAGTGGTCCTGCAACTTTATCCGCC
TCCATCCAGTCTATTAATTGTTGCCGGGAAGCTAGAGTAAGTAGTTCGCCAGTTAATAGTTTGCGCAACG
TTGTTGCCATTGCTACAGGCATCGTGGTGTCACGCTCGTCGTTTGGTATGGCTTCATTCAGCTCCGGTTC
CCAACGATCAAGGCGAGTTACATGATCCCCCATGTTGTGCAAAAAAGCGGTTAGCTCCTTCGGTCCTCCG
ATCGTTGTCAGAAGTAAGTTGGCCGCAGTGTTATCACTCATGGTTATGGCAGCACTGCATAATTCTCTTA
CTGTCATGCCATCCGTAAGATGCTTTTCTGTGACTGGTGAGTACTCAACCAAGTCATTCTGAGAATAGTG
TATGCGGCGACCGAGTTGCTCTTGCCCGGCGTCAATACGGGATAATACCGCGCCACATAGCAGAACTTTA
AAAGTGCTCATCATTGGAAAACGTTCTTCGGGGCGAAAACTCTCAAGGATCTTACCGCTGTTGAGATCCA
GTTCGATGTAACCCACTCGTGCACCCAACTGATCTTCAGCATCTTTTACTTTCACCAGCGTTTCTGGGTG
AGCAAAAACAGGAAGGCAAAATGCCGCAAAAAAGGGAATAAGGGCGACACGGAAATGTTGAATACTCATA
CTCTTCCTTTTTCAATATTATTGAAGCATTTATCAGGGTTATTGTCTCATGAGCGGATACATATTTGAAT
GTATTTAGAAAAATAAACAAATAGGGGTTCCGCGCACATTTCCCCGAAAAGTGCCACCTAAATTGTAAGC
GTTAATATTTTGTTAAAATTCGCGTTAAATTTTTGTTAAATCAGCTCATTTTTTAACCAATAGGCCGAAA
TCGGCAAAATCCCTTATAAATCAAAAGAATAGACCGAGATAGGGT
[37 nt withheld, positions 2076-2112]
AAAGAACGTGGACTCCAACGTCAAAGG
[49 nt withheld, positions 2140-2188]
T
[91 nt withheld, positions 2190-2280]
G
[124 nt withheld, positions 2282-2405]
CCCATTCGCCATTCAGGCTGCGCAACTGTTGGGAAGGGCGATCGGTGCGGGCCTCTTCGCTATTACGCCA
GCTGGCGAAAGGGGGATGTGCTGCAAGGCGATTAAGTTGGGTAACGCCAGGGTTTTCCCAGTCACGACGT
TGTAAAACGACGGCCAGTGAGCGCGCGTAATACGACTCACTATAGGGCGAATTGGGTACGTCCCTAGGCC
TCCAAAAAAGCCTCCTCACTACTTCTGGAATAGCTCAGAGGCCGAGGCGGCCTCGGCCTCTGCATAAATA
AAAAAAATTAGTCAGCCATGGGGCGGAGAATGGGCGGAACTGGGCGGAGTTAGGGGCGGGATGGGCGGAG
TTAGGGGCGGGATAGCTAGAGCCAGACATGATAAGATACATTGATGAGTTTGGACAAACCACAACTAGAA
TGCAGTGAAAAAAATGCTTTATTTGTGAAATTTGTGATGCTATTGCTTTATTTGTAACCATTATAAGCTG
CAATAAACAAGTTCCTCTCACTCTCTGATATTCATTTCTTTGCAAGTTATAAATACTGAATAATAAGATG
ACATGAACTACTACTGCTAGAGATTTTCCACACTGACTAAAAGGGTCTGAGGGATCTCTAGTTACCAGAG
TCACACAACAGACGGGCACACACTACTTGAAGCACTCAAGGCAAGCTTTATTGAGGCTTAAGCAGTGGGT
TCCCTAGTTAGCCAGAGAGCTCCCAGGCTCAGATCTGGTCTAACCAGAGAGACCCAGTACAAGCAAAAAG
CAGATCTTGTCTTCGTTGGGAGTGAATTAGCCCTTCCAGTCCCCCCTTTTCTTTTAAAAAGTGGCTAAGA
TCTACAGCTGCCTTGTAAGTCATTGGTCTTAAAGGTACCGATGCATGGGGTCGTGCGCTCCTTTCGGTCG
GGCGCTGCGGGTCGTGGGGCGGGCGTCAGGCACCGGGCTTGCGGGTCATGCACCAGGTGCGCGGTCCTTC
GGGCACCTCGACGTCGGCGGTGACGGTGAAGCCGAGCCGCTCGTAGAAGGGGAGGTTGCGGGGCGCGGAG
GTCTCCAGGAAGGCGGGCACCCCGGCGCGCTCGGCCGCCTCCACTCCGGGGAGCACGACGGCGCTGCCCA
GACCCTTGCCCTGGTGGTCGGGCGAGACGCCGACGGTGGCCAGGAACCACGCGGGCTCCTTGGGCCGGTG
CGGCGCCAGGAGGCCTTCCATCTGTTGCTGCGCGGCCAGCCGGGAACCGCTCAACTCGGCCATGCGCGGG
CCGATCTCGGCGAACACCGCCCCCGCTTCGACGCTCTCCGGCGTGGTCCAGACCGCCACCGCGGCGCCGT
CGTCCGCGACCCACACCTTGCCGATGTCGAGCCCGACGCGCGTGAGGAAGAGTTCTTGCAGCTCGGTGAC
CCGCTCGATGTGGCGGTCCGGATCGACGGTGTGGCGCGTGGCGGGGTAGTCGGCGAACGCGGCGGCGAGG
GTGCGTACGGCCCTGGGGACGTCGTCGCGGGTGGCGAGGCGCACCGTGGGCTTGTACTCGGTCATGGTAA
GCTCCGGTGGATCCCCCTGGGGAGAGAGGTCGGTGATTCGGTCAACGAGGGAGCCGACTGCCGACGTGCG
CTCCGGAGGCTTGCAGAATGCGGAACACCGCGCGGGCAGGAACAGGGCCCACACTACCGCCCCACACCCC
GCCTCCCGCACCGCCCCTTCCCGGCCGCTGCTCTCGGCGCGCCCTGCTGAGCAGCCGCTATTGGCCACAG
CCCATCGCGGTCGGCGCGCTGCCATTGCTCCCTGGCGCTGTCCGTCTGCGAGGGTACTAGTGAGACGTGC
GGCTTCCGTTTGTCACGTCCGGCACGCCGCGAACCGCAAGGAACCTTCCCGACTTAGGGGCGGAGCAGGA
AGCGTCGCCGGGGGGCCCACAAGGGTAGCGGCGAAGATCCGGGTGACGCTGCGAACGGACGTGAAGAATG
TGCGAGACCCAGGGTCGGCGCCGCTGCGTTTCCCGGAACCACGCCCAGAGCAGCCGCGTCCCTGCGCAAA
CCCAGGGCTGCCTTGGAAAAGGCGCAACCCCAACCCCCTCGAGCCGCGGCCAAAGTGGATCTCTGCTGTC
CCTGTAATAAACCCGAAAATTTTGAATTTTTGTAATTTGTTTTTGTAATTCTTTAGTTTGTATGTCTGTT
GCTATTATGTCTACTATTCTTTCCCCTGCACTGTACCCCCCAATCCCCCCTTTTCTTTTAAAATTGTGGA
TGAATACTGCCATTTGTCTCGAGGTCGAGAATTCGAACTACTTGTCATCGTCATCCTTGTAATCGATGTC
ATGATCTTTATAATCACCGTCATGGTCTTTGTAGTCTCTTCCTGCAGGCCCCTGAAAGTACAGGTTCTCG
CTGCCTCCTCTCCCCTGGAAGTACAGATTTTCTCCTGCAGGGTGATGGTGATGGTGATGGCCGCTTCCGC
CTTTCTCGAACTGCGGGTGGCTCCAGCTTCCTCCTCCGCTGCCTCCGCCGCTTCCTCCTCCCTTCTCGAA
CTGAGGGTGGCTCCAGGCGATCGCCTTGATCACCACGGGGGGCTGGTTCTCGCCCAGCAGGTTGAACAGC
TCTCTGGCGATCGCTCTAGAATCAACCACTTTGTACAAGAAAGCTGAACGAGAAACGTAAAATGATATAA
ATATCAATATATTAAATTAGATTTTGCATAAAAAACAGACTACATAATACTGTAAAACACAACATATCCA
GTCACTATGGTCGACCTGCAGACTGGCTGTGTATAAGGGAGCCTGACATTTATATTCCCCAGAACATCAG
GTTAATGGCGTTTTTGATGTCATTTTCGCGGTGGCTGAGATCAGCCACTTCTTCCCCGATAACGGAGACC
GGCACACTGGCCATATCGGTGGTCATCATGCGCCAGCTTTCATCCCCGATATGCACCACCGGGTAAAGTT
CACGGGAGACTTTATCTGACAGCAGACGTGCACTGGCCAGGGGGATCACCATCCGTCGCCCGGGCGTGTC
AATAATATCACTCTGTACATCCACAAACAGACGATAACGGCTCTCTCTTTTATAGGTGTAAACCTTAAAC
TGCATTTCACCAGCCCCTGTTCTCGTCAGCAAAAGAGCCGTTCATTTCAATAAACCGGGCGACCTCAGCC
ATCCCTTCCTGATTTTCCGCTTTCCAGCGTTCGGCACGCAGACGACGGGCTTCATTCTGCATGGTTGTGC
TTACCAGACCGGAGATATTGACATCATATATGCCTTGAGCAACTGATAGCTGTCGCTGTCAACTGTCACT
GTAATACGCTGCTTCATAGCATACCTCTTTTTGACATACTTCGGGTATACATATCAGTATATATTCTTAT
ACCGCAAAAATCAGCGCGCAAATACGCATACTGTTATCTGGCTTTTAGTAAGCCGGATCCAGATCTTTAC
GCCCCGCCCTGCCACTCATCGCAGTACTGTTGTAATTCATTAAGCATTCTGCCGACATGGAAGCCATCAC
AAACGGCATGATGAACCTGAATCGCCAGCGGCATCAGCACCTTGTCGCCTTGCGTATAATATTTGCCCAT
GGTGAAAACGGGGGCGAAGAAGTTGTCCATATTGGCCACGTTTAAATCAAAACTGGTGAAACTCACCCAG
GGATTGGCTGAGACGAAAAACATATTCTCAATAAACCCTTTAGGGAAATAGGCCAGGTTTTCACCGTAAC
ACGCCACATCTTGCGAATATATGTGTAGAAACTGCCGGAAATCGTCGTGGTATTCACTCCAGAGCGATGA
AAACGTTTCAGTTTGCTCATGGAAAACGGTGTAACAAGGGTGAACACTATCCCATATCACCAGCTCACCG
TCTTTCATTGCCATACGGAATTCCGGATGAGCATTCATCAGGCGGGCAAGAATGTGAATAAAGGCCGGAT
AAAACTTGTGCTTATTTTTCTTTACGGTCTTTAAAAAGGCCGTAATATCCAGCTGAACGGTCTGGTTATA
GGTACATTGAGCAACTGACTGAAATGCCTCAAAATGTTCTTTACGATGCCATTGGGATATATCAACGGTG
GTATATCCAGTGATTTTTTTCTCCATTTTAGCTTCCTTAGCTCCTGAAAATCTCGACGGATCCTAACTCA
AAATCCACACATTATACGAGCCGGAAGCATAAAGTGTAAAGCCTGGGGTGCCTAATGCGGCCGCCATAGT
GACTGGATATGTTGTGTTTTACAGTATTATGTAGTCTGTTTTTTATGCAAAATCTAATTTAATATATTGA
TATTTATATCATTTTACGTTTCTCGTTCAGCTTTTTTGTACAAACTTGTACGCGTACAGCGTGGATGGCG
TCTCCAGGCGATCTGACGGTTCACTAAACGAGCTCTGCTTATATAGACCTCCCACCGTACACGCCTACCG
CCCATTTGCGTCAATGGGGCGGAGTTGTTACGACATTTTGGAAAGTCCCGTTGATTTTGGTGCCAAAACA
AACTCCCATTGACGTCAATGGGGTGGAGACTTGGAAATCCCCGTGAGTCAAACCGCTATCCACGCCCATT
GATGTACTGCCAAAACCGCATCACCATGGTAATAGCGATGACTAATACGTAGATGTACTGCCAAGTAGGA
AAGTCCCATAAGGTCATGTACTGGGCATAATGCCAGGCGGGCCATTTACCGTCATTGACGTCAATAGGGG
GCGTACTTGGCATATGATAGTCCATTTTAAAACATAATTTTAAAACTGCAAACTACCCAAGAAATTATTA
CTTTCTACGTCACGTATTTTGTACTAATATCTTTGTGTTTACAGTCAAATTAATTCCAATTATCTCTCTA
ACAGCCTTGTATCGTATATGCAAATATGAAGGAATCATGGGAAATAGGCCCTCGGTGAAGGGGGCGGCCG
CTCGAGGCTAGTCTCGTGATCGATACCGTCGAGATCCGTTCACTAATCGAATGGATCTGTCTCTGTCTCT
CTCTCCACCTTCTTCTTCTATTCCTTCGGGCCTGTCGGGTCCCCTCGGGGTTGGGAGGTGGGTCTGAAAC
GATAATGGTGAATATCCCTGCCTAACTCTATTCACTATAGAAAGTACAGCAAAAACTATTCTTAAACCTA
CCAAGCCTCCTACTATCATTATGAATAATTTTATATACCACAGCCAATTTGTTATGTTAAACCAATTCCA
CAAACTTGCCCATTTATCTAATTCCAATAATTCTTGTTCATTCTTTTCTTGCTGGTTTTGCGATTCTTCA
ATTAAGGAGTGTATTAAGCTTGTGTAATTGTTAATTTCTCTGTCCCACTCCATCCAGGTCGTGTGATTCC
AAATCTGTTCCAGAGATTTATTACTCCAACTAGCATTCCAAGGCACAGCAGTGGTGCAAATGAGTTTTCC
AGAGCAACCCCAAATCCCCAGGAGCTGTTGATCCTTTAGGTATCTTTCCACAGCCAGGATTCTTGCCTGG
AGCTGCTTGATGCCCCAGACTGTGAGTTGCAACAGATGCTGTTGCGCCTCAATAGCCCTCAGCAAATTGT
TCTGCTGCTGCACTATACCAGACAATAATTGTCTGGCCTGTACCGTCAGCGTCATTGACGCTGCGCCCAT
AGTGCTTCCTGCTGCTCCCAAGAACCCAAGGAACAAAGCTCCTATTCCCACTGCTCTTTTTTCTCTCTGC
ACCACTCTTCTCTTTGCCTTGGTGGGTGCTACTCCTAATGGTTCAATTTTTACTACTTTATATTTATATA
ATTCACTTCTCCAATTGTCCCTCATATCTCCTCCTCCAGGTCTGAAGATCAGCGGCCGCTTGCTGTGCGG
TGGTCTTACTTTTGTTTTGCTCTTCCTCTATCTTGTCTAAAGCTTCCTTGGTGTCTTTTATCTCTATCCT
TTGATGCACACAATAGAGGGTTGCTACTGTATTATATAATGATCTAAGTTCTTCTGATCCTGTCTGAAGG
GATGGTTGTAGCTGTCCCAGTATTTGTCTACAGCCTTCTGATGTTTCTAACAGGCCAGGATTAACTGCGA
ATCGTTCTAGCTCCCTGCTTGCCCATACTATATGTTTTAATTTATATTTTTTCTTTCCCCCTGGCCTTAA
CCGAATTTTTTCCCATCGCGATCTAATTCTCCCCCGCTTAATACTGACGCTCTCGCACCCATCTCTCTCC
TTCTAGCCTCCGCTAGTCAAAATTTTTGGCGTACTCACCAGTCGCCGCCCCTCGCCTCTTGCCGTGCGCG
CTTCAGCAAGCCGAGTCCTGCGTCGAGAGAGCTCCTCTGGTTTCCCTTTCGCTTTCAAGTCCCTGTTCGG
GCGCCACTGCTAGAGATTTTCCACACTGACTAAAAGGGTCTGAGGGATCTCTAGTTACCAGAGTCACACA
ACAGACGGGCACACACTACTTGAAGCACTCAAGGCAAGCTTTATTGAGGCTTAAGCAGTGGGTTCCCTAG
TTAGCCAGAGAGCTCCCAGGCTCAGATCTGGTCTAACCAGAGAGACCCGTTTATGTATCGAGCTAGGCAC
TTAAATACAATATCTCTGCAATGCGGCAATTCAGTGGTTCGTCCAATCCATGTCAGACCCGTCTGTTGCC
TTCCTAATAAGGCACGATCGTACCACCTTACTTCCACCAATCGGCATGCACGGTGCTTTTTCTCTCCTTG
TAAGGCATGTTGCTAACTCATCGTTACCATGTTGCAAGACTACAAGAGTATTGCATAAGACTACATTAAG
CTTGCAGCTCCAGCTTTTGTTCCCTTTAGTGAGGGTTAATTGCGCGCTTGGCGTAATCATGGTCATAGCT
GTTTCCTGTGTGAAATTGTTATCCGCTCACAATTCCACACAACATACGAGCCGGAAGCATAAAGTGTAAA
GCCTGGGGTGCCTAATGAGTGAGCTAACTCACATTAATTGCGTTGCGCTCACTGCCCGCTTTCCAGTCGG
GAAACCTGTCGTGCCAGCTGCATTAATGAATCGGCCAACGCGCGGGGAGAGGCG
