>Addgene plasmid #24588 | pLD-puro-CcVA | addgene partial sequence | sequence record 30646 | 24588 with SV40pA-R
AGTTCCTCTCACTCTCTGATATTCATTTCTTTGCAAGTTATAAATACTGAATAATAAGATGACATGAACT
ACTACTGCTAGAGATTTTCCACACTGACTAAAAGGGTCTGAGGGATCTCTAGTTACCAGAGTCACACAAC
AGACGGGCACACACTACTTGAAGCACTCAAGGCAAGCTTTATTGAGGCTTAAGCAGTGGGTTCCCTAGTT
AGCCAGAGAGCTCCCAGGCTCAGATCTGGTCTAACCAGAGAGACCCAGTACAAGCAAAAAGCAGATCTTG
TCTTCGTTGGGAGTGAATTAGCCCTTCCAGTCCCCCCTTTTCTTTTAAAAAGTGGCTAAGATCTACAGCT
GCCTTGTAAGTCATTGGTCTTAAAGGTACCGATGCATGGGGTCGTGCGCTCCTTTCGGTCGGGCGCTGCG
GGTCGTGGGGCGGGCGTCAGGCACCGGGCTTGCGGGTCATGCACCAGGTGCGCGGTCCTTCGGGCACCTC
GACGTCGGCGGTGACGGTGAAGCCGAGCCGCTCGTAGAAGGGGAGGTTGCGGGGCGCGGAGGTCTCCAGG
AAGGCGGGCACCCCGGCGCGCTCGGCCGCCTCCACTCCGGGGAGCACGACGGCGCTGCCCAGACCCTTGC
CCTGGTGGTCGGGCGAGACGCCGACGGTGGCCAGGAACCACGCGGGCTCCTTGGGCCGGTGCGGCGCCAG
GAGGCCTTCCATCTGTTGCTGCGCGGCCAGCCGGGAACCGCTCAACTCGGCCATGCGCGGGCCGATCTCG
GCGAACACCGCCCCCGCTTCGACGCTCTCCGGCGTGGTCCAGACCGCCACCGCGGCGCCGTCGTCCGCGA
CCCACACCTTGCCGATGTCGAGCCCGACGCGCGTGAGGAAGAGTTCTTGCAGCTCGGTGACCCGCTCGAT
GTGGCGGTCCGGATCGA
