>Addgene plasmid #24588 | pLD-puro-CcVA | addgene partial sequence | sequence record 63255 | CMV-F 5'-CGCAAATGGGCGGTAGGCGTG-3'
TTAGTGAACCGTCAGATCGCCTGGAGACGCCATCCACGCTGTACGCGTACAAGTTTGTACAAAAAAGCTG
AACGAGAAACGTAAAATGATATAAATATCAATATATTAAATTAGATTTTGCATAAAAAACAGACTACATA
ATACTGTAAAACACAACATATCCAGTCACTATGGCGGCCGCATTAGGCACCCCAGGCTTTACACTTTATG
CTTCCGGCTCGTATAATGTGTGGATTTTGAGTTAGGATCCGTCGAGATTTTCAGGAGCTAAGGAAGCTAA
AATGGAGAAAAAAATCACTGGATATACCACCGTTGATATATCCCAATGGCATCGTAAAGAACATTTTGAG
GCATTTCAGTCAGTTGCTCAATGTACCTATAACCAGACCGTTCAGCTGGATATTACGGCCTTTTTAAAGA
CCGTAAAGAAAAATAAGCACAAGTTTTATCCGGCCTTTATTCACATTCTTGCCCGCCTGATGAATGCTCA
TCCGGAATTCCGTATGGCAATGAAAGACGGTGAGCTGGTGATATGGGATAGTGTTCACCCTTGTTACACC
GTTTTCCATGAGCAAACTGAAACGTTTTCATCGCTCTGGAGTGAATACCACGACGATTTCCGGCAGTTTC
TACACATATATTCGCAAGATGTGGCGTGTTACGGTGAAAACCTGGCCTATTTCCCTAAAGGGTTTATTGA
GAATATGTTTTTCGTCTCAGCCAATCCCTGGGTGAGTTTCACCAGTTTTGATTTAAACGTGGCCAATATG
GACAACTTCTTCGCCCCCGTTTTCACCATGGGCAAATATTATACGCAAGGCGACAAGGTGCTGATGCCGC
TGGCGATTCA
